LOCUS       Exported 2998 bp ds-DNA circular SYN 12-MAY-2021
DEFINITION  High copy number plasmid containing Hspa1a (synonym Hsp68)
            MiniPromoter insert.
ACCESSION   .
VERSION     .
KEYWORDS    pEMS1951
SOURCE      synthetic DNA construct
  ORGANISM  synthetic DNA construct
REFERENCE   1 (bases 1 to 2998)
  AUTHORS   Korecki AJ, Hickmott JW, Lam SL, Dreolini L, Mathelier A, Baker O,
            Kuehne C, Bonaguro RJ, Smith J, Tan CV, Zhou M, Goldowitz D,
            Deussing JM, Stewart AF, Wasserman WW, Holt RA, Simpson EM
  TITLE     Twenty-Seven Tamoxifen-Inducible iCre-Driver Mouse Strains for Eye
            and Brain; Including Seventeen Carrying a New Inducible-First
            Constitutive-Ready Allele.
  JOURNAL   Genetics. 2019 Feb 14. pii: genetics.119.301984. doi:
            10.1534/genetics.119.301984.
  PUBMED    30765420
REFERENCE   2 (bases 1 to 2998)
  AUTHORS   .
  TITLE     Direct Submission
  JOURNAL   Exported May 12, 2021 from SnapGene Server 1.1.58
            http://www.snapgene.com
FEATURES             Location/Qualifiers
     source          1..2998
                     /organism="synthetic DNA construct"
                     /mol_type="other DNA"
     primer_bind     5..22
                     /label=M13 Forward
                     /note="In lacZ gene. Also called M13-F20 or M13 (-21)
                     Forward"
     primer_bind     6..22
                     /label=M13 fwd
                     /note="common sequencing primer, one of multiple similar
                     variants"
     regulatory      1068..1077
                     /regulatory_class="other"
                     /note="vertebrate consensus sequence for strong initiation
                     of translation (Kozak, 1987)"
     primer_bind     complement(1206..1222)
                     /label=M13 rev
                     /note="common sequencing primer, one of multiple similar
                     variants"
     primer_bind     complement(1206..1222)
                     /label=M13 Reverse
                     /note="In lacZ gene. Also called M13-rev"
     terminator      1270..1301
                     /label=tonB terminator
                     /note="bidirectional E. coli tonB-P14 transcription
                     terminator"
     promoter        1302..1404
                     /label=cat promoter
                     /note="promoter of the E. coli cat gene encoding
                     chloramphenicol acetyltransferase"
     CDS             1405..2265
                     /codon_start=1
                     /gene="bla"
                     /product="beta-lactamase"
                     /label=AmpR
                     /note="confers resistance to ampicillin, carbenicillin, and
                     related antibiotics"
                     /translation="MSIQHFRVALIPFFAAFCLPVFAHPETLVKVKDAEDQLGARVGYI
                     ELDLNSGKILESLRPEERFPMMSTFKVLLCGAVLSRIDAGQEQLGRRIHYSQNDLVEYS
                     PVTEKHLTDGMTVRELCSAAITMSDNTAANLLLATIGGPKELTAFLHNMGDHVTRLDRW
                     EPELNEAIPNDERDTTMPVAMATTLRKLLTGELLTLASRQQLIDWMEADKVAGSLLRSA
                     LPAGWFIADKSGAGERGSRGIIAALGPDGKPSRIVVIYTTGSQATMDERNRQIAEIGAS
                     LIKHW"
     primer_bind     complement(1623..1642)
                     /label=Amp-R
                     /note="Ampicillin resistance gene, reverse primer"
     terminator      2337..2364
                     /label=T7Te terminator
                     /note="phage T7 early transcription terminator"
     rep_origin      complement(2376..2963)
                     /direction=LEFT
                     /label=ori
                     /note="high-copy-number ColE1/pMB1/pBR322/pUC origin of
                     replication"
     primer_bind     complement(2456..2475)
                     /label=pBR322ori-F
                     /note="pBR322 origin, forward primer"
ORIGIN
        1 cccgtgtaaa acgacggcca gtttatctag tcagcttgat tctagctgat cgtggaccgg
       61 aaggtgagcc agtgagttga ttgcagtcca gttacgctgg agtctgaggc tcgtcctgaa
      121 tgatatgcga ccgccggagg gttgcgtttg agacgggcga cagatcgaca ctgctcgatc
      181 cgctcgcacc acgcgtgagc tccaggaaca tccaaactga gcagccgggg tcccccccac
      241 cccccacccc gccccacgcg gcaactttga gcctgtgctg ggacagagcc tctagttcct
      301 aaattagtcc atgaggtcag aggcagcact gccattgtaa cgcgattgga gaggatcacg
      361 tcaccggaca cgcccccagg catctccctg ggtctcctaa acttggcggg gagaagtttt
      421 agcccttaag ttttagcctt taacccccat attcagaact gtgcgagttg gcgaaacccc
      481 acaaatcaca acaaactgta cacaacaccg agctagaggt gatctttctt gtccattcca
      541 cacaggcctt agtaatgcgt cgccatagca acagtgtcac tagtagcacc agcacttccc
      601 cacaccctcc ccctcaggaa tccgtactct ccagtgaacc ccagaaacct ctggagagtt
      661 ctggacaagg gcggaaccca caactccgat tactcaaggg aggcggggaa gctccaccag
      721 acgcgaaact gctggaagat tcctggcccc aaggcctcct ccggctcgct gattggccca
      781 gcggagagtg ggcggggccg gtgaagactc cttaaaggcg cagggcggcg agcaggtcac
      841 cagacgctga cagctactca gaaccaaatc tggttccatc cagagacaag cgaagacaag
      901 agaagcagag cgagcggcgc gttcccgatc ctcggccagg accagccttc cccagagcat
      961 ccctgccgcg gagcgcaacc ttcccaggag catccctgcc gcggagcgca actttccccg
     1021 gagcatccac gccgcggagc gcagccttcc agaagcagag cgcggcgcca tggcggcgcg
     1081 ccggatcgac gagagcagcg cgactggatc agttctggac gagcgagctg tcgtccgacc
     1141 cgtgatctta cggcattata cgtatgatcg gtccacgatc agctagatta tctagtcagc
     1201 ttgatgtcat agctgtttcc tgaggctcaa tactgaccat ttaaatcata cctgacctcc
     1261 atagcagaaa gtcaaaagcc tccgaccgga ggcttttgac ttgatcggca cgtaagaggt
     1321 tccaactttc accataatga aataagatca ctaccgggcg tattttttga gttatcgaga
     1381 ttttcaggag ctaaggaagc taaaatgagt attcaacatt tccgtgtcgc ccttattccc
     1441 ttttttgcgg cattttgcct tcctgttttt gctcacccag aaacgctggt gaaagtaaaa
     1501 gatgctgaag atcagttggg tgcacgagtg ggttacatcg aactggatct caacagcggt
     1561 aagatccttg agagtttacg ccccgaagaa cgttttccaa tgatgagcac ttttaaagtt
     1621 ctgctatgtg gcgcggtatt atcccgtatt gacgccgggc aagagcaact cggtcgccgc
     1681 atacactatt ctcagaatga cttggttgag tactcaccag tcacagaaaa gcatctcacg
     1741 gatggcatga cagtaagaga attatgcagt gctgccataa ccatgagtga taacactgcg
     1801 gccaacttac ttctggcaac gatcggagga ccgaaggagc taaccgcttt tttgcacaac
     1861 atgggggatc atgtaactcg ccttgatcgt tgggaaccgg agctgaatga agccatacca
     1921 aacgacgagc gtgacaccac gatgcctgta gcaatggcaa caacgttgcg caaactatta
     1981 actggcgaac tacttactct agcttcccgg caacaattaa tagactggat ggaggcggat
     2041 aaagttgcag gatcacttct gcgctcggcc ctcccggctg gctggtttat tgctgataaa
     2101 tctggagccg gtgagcgtgg gtctcgcggt atcattgcag cactggggcc agatggtaag
     2161 ccctcccgca tcgtagttat ctacacgacg gggagtcagg caactatgga tgaacgaaat
     2221 agacagatcg ctgagatagg tgcctcactg attaagcatt ggtaatgagg gcccaaatgt
     2281 aatcacctgg ctcaccttcg ggtgggcctt tcttgaggac ctaaatgtaa tcacctggct
     2341 caccttcggg tgggcctttc tgcgttgctg gcgtttttcc ataggctccg cccccctgac
     2401 gagcatcaca aaaatcgatg ctcaagtcag aggtggcgaa acccgacagg actataaaga
     2461 taccaggcgt ttccccctgg aagctccctc gtgcgctctc ctgttccgac cctgccgctt
     2521 accggatacc tgtccgcctt tctcccttcg ggaagcgtgg cgctttctca tagctcacgc
     2581 tgtaggtatc tcagttcggt gtaggtcgtt cgctccaagc tgggctgtgt gcacgaaccc
     2641 cccgttcagc ccgaccgctg cgccttatcc ggtaactatc gtcttgagtc caacccggta
     2701 agacacgact tatcgccact ggcagcagcc actggtaaca ggattagcag agcgaggtat
     2761 gtaggcggtg ctacagagtt cttgaagtgg tggcctaact acggctacac tagaagaaca
     2821 gtatttggta tctgcgctct gctgaagcca gttacctcgg aaaaagagtt ggtagctctt
     2881 gatccggcaa acaaaccacc gctggtagcg gtggtttttt tgtttgcaag cagcagatta
     2941 cgcgcagaaa aaaaggatct caagaagatc ctttgatttt ctaccgaaga aaggccca
//
