[The description below was written by a language model from this plasmid's Addgene catalogue record and the feature table of its GenBank file.]
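Description:
pEMS1951 is a small (2,998 bp), high-copy bacterial cloning plasmid that serves as a storage and source vector for the Hspa1a (synonym Hsp68) MiniPromoter. The backbone is listed as unknown, although the record notes that the plasmid was commercially synthesized, and its layout fits a minimal gene-synthesis carrier. It replicates in E. coli from a high-copy ColE1/pUC-type origin. Selection is with ampicillin through a beta-lactamase (AmpR) gene that is annotated as driven by the cat promoter. The resistance cassette is bracketed by the bidirectional tonB terminator and the phage T7 early (T7Te) terminator, which insulate it from the insert region.

The payload is an 878 bp MiniPromoter derived from the heat-shock protein 70 family gene HSPA1A, with the species recorded as human. The feature table does not annotate the MiniPromoter itself, and the depositor refers users to a separately annotated file for its exact position. It presumably lies in the roughly 1.2 kb interval between the M13 forward and M13 reverse primer sites, which allow sequencing across the insert. The only annotated element in that interval is a Kozak consensus for strong vertebrate translation initiation, located near its downstream end. No reporter, recombinase coding sequence, polyadenylation signal or eukaryotic selection marker is annotated, so the plasmid is not an expression construct on its own.

The associated publication describes tamoxifen-inducible iCre driver mouse strains for eye and brain. This suggests the plasmid supplies the promoter element for subcloning into larger constructs, though the record does not state exactly how this plasmid was used.
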