Addgene plasmid #105868: pEMS1951
Purpose: High copy number plasmid containing Hspa1a (synonym Hsp68) MiniPromoter insert
Depositing lab: Elizabeth Simpson. Depositing organization: University of British Columbia. Publication: Twenty-Seven Tamoxifen-Inducible iCre-Driver Mouse Strains for Eye and Brain; Including Seventeen Carrying a New Inducible-First Constitutive-Ready Allele. Korecki AJ, Hickmott JW, Lam SL, Dreolini L, Mathelier A, Baker O, Kuehne C, Bonaguro RJ, Smith J, Tan CV, Zhou M, Goldowitz D, Deussing JM, Stewart AF, Wasserman WW, Holt RA, Simpson EM. Genetics. 2019 Feb 14. pii: genetics.119.301984. doi: 10.1534/genetics.119.301984. PubMed 30765420.
Backbone
  Vector backbone: unknown
Growth in bacteria
  Bacterial resistance: Ampicillin, 100 μg/mL
  Growth temperature: 37°C
  Growth strain: DH5alpha
  Copy number: High Copy
Gene/Insert
  Gene/Insert name: Hspa1a (synonym Hsp68) MiniPromoter
  Species: H. sapiens (human)
  Insert size (bp): 878
  Entrez Gene: HSPA1A (a.k.a. HEL-S-103, HSP70, HSP70-1, HSP70-1A, HSP70-2, HSP70.1, HSP70.2, HSP70I, HSP72, HSPA1)
  Promoter: Hsp68 MiniPromoter
  Cloning method: Unknown
  Sequencing primers: 5′ M13-F20
Resource information
  A portion of this plasmid was derived from a plasmid made by: Plasmid commercially synthesized by IDT
Terms and licenses: Academic/Nonprofit Terms; Industry Terms
Depositor comments: Please see the annotated GenBank file and the additional image file for the specific location of features in this plasmid, including the MiniPromoter.
How to cite: pEMS1951 was a gift from Elizabeth Simpson (Addgene plasmid # 105868 ; http://n2t.net/addgene:105868 ; RRID:Addgene_105868)
